>Addgene plasmid #234142 | AAVS1-SA-CAG-Pa01-BFP | addgene full sequence | sequence record 474710 | Addgene NGS Result
GGGTCGACAGTACTAAGCTTTACTAGGGACAGGATTGGTGACAGAAAAGCCCCATCCTTAGGCCTCCTCC
TTCCTAGTCTCCTGATATTGGGTCTAACCCCCACCTCCTGTTAGGCAGATTCCTTATCTGGTGACACACC
CCCATTTCCTGGAGCCATCTCTCTCCTTGCCAGAACCTCTAAGGTTTGCTTACGATGGAGCCAGAGAGGA
TCCTGGGAGGGAGAGCTTGGCAGGGGGTGGGAGGGAAGGGGGGGATGCGTGACCTGCCCGGTTCTCAGTG
GCCACCCTGCGCTACCCTCTCCCAGAACCTGAGCTGCTCTGACGCGGCTGTCTGGTGCGTTTCACTGATC
CTGGTGCTGCAGCTTCCTTACACTTCCCAAGAGGAGAAGCAGTTTGGAAAAACAAAATCAGAATAAGTTG
GTCCTGAGTTCTAACTTTGGCTCTTCACCTTTCTAGTCCCCAATTTATATTGTTCCTCCGTGCGTCAGTT
TTACCTGTGAGATAAGGCCAGTAGCCAGCCCCGTCCTGGCAGGGCTGTGGTGAGGAGGGGGGTGTCCGTG
TGGAAAACTCCCTTTGTGAGAATGGTGCGTCCTAGGTGTTCACCAGGTCGTGGCCGCCTCTACTCCCTTT
CTCTTTCTCCATCCTTCTTTCCTTAAAGAGTCCCCAGTGCTATCTGGGACATATTCCTCCGCCCAGAGCA
GGGTCCCGCTTCCCTAAGGCCCTGCTCTGGGCTTCTGGGTTTGAGTCCTTGGCAAGCCCAGGAGAGGCGC
TCAGGCTTCCCTGTCCCCCTTCCTCGTCCACCATCTCATGCCCCTGGCTCTCCTGCCCCTTCCCTACAGG
GGTTCCTGGCTCTGCTCTAAGGGCGAATTCTGCATTAATGAATCGGCCAACGCGCGGGGAGAGGCGGTTT
GCGTATTGGGCGCTCTTCCGCTTCCTCGCTCACTGACTCGCTGCGCTCGGTCGTTCGGCTGCGGCGAGCG
GTATCAGCTCACTCAAAGGCGGTAATACGGTTATCCACAGAATCAGGGGATAACGCAGGAAAGAACATGT
GAGCAAAAGGCCAGCAAAAGGCCAGGAACCGTAAAAAGGCCGCGTTGCTGGCGTTTTTCCATAGGCTCCG
CCCCCCTGACGAGCATCACAAAAATCGACGCTCAAGTCAGAGGTGGCGAAACCCGACAGGACTATAAAGA
TACCAGGCGTTTCCCCCTGGAAGCTCCCTCGTGCGCTCTCCTGTTCCGACCCTGCCGCTTACCGGATACC
TGTCCGCCTTTCTCCCTTCGGGAAGCGTGGCGCTTTCTCATAGCTCACGCTGTAGGTATCTCAGTTCGGT
GTAGGTCGTTCGCTCCAAGCTGGGCTGTGTGCACGAACCCCCCGTTCAGCCCGACCGCTGCGCCTTATCC
GGTAACTATCGTCTTGAGTCCAACCCGGTAAGACACGACTTATCGCCACTGGCAGCAGCCACTGGTAACA
GGATTAGCAGAGCGAGGTATGTGGGCGGTGCTACAGAGTTCTTGAAGTGGTGGCCTAACTACGGCTACAC
TAGAAGAACAGTATTTGGTATCTGCGCTCTGCTGAAGCCAGTTACCTTCGGAAAAAGAGTTGGTAGCTCT
TGATCCGGCAAACAAACCACCGCTGGTAGCGGTGGTTTTTTTGTTTGCAAGCAGCAGATTACGCGCAGAA
AAAAAGGATCTCAAGAAGATCCTTTGATCTTTTCTACGGGGTCTGACGCTCAGTGGAACGAAAACTCACG
TTAAGGGATTTTGGTCATGAGATTATCAAAAAGGATCTTCACCTAGATCCTTTTAAATTAAAAATGAAGT
TTTAAATCAATCTAAAGTATATATGAGTAAACTTGGTCTGACAGTTACCAATGCTTAATCAGTGAGGCAC
CTATCTCAGCGATCTGTCTATTTCGTTCATCCATAGTTGCCTGACTCCCCGTCGTGTAGATAACTACGAT
ACGGGAGGGCTTACCATCTGGCCCCAGTGCTGCAATGATACCGCGAGACCCACGCTCACCGGCTCCAGAT
TTATCAGCAATAAACCAGCCAGCCGGAAGGGCCGAGCGCAGAAGTGGTCCTGCAACTTTATCCGCCTCCA
TCCAGTCTATTAATTGTTGCCGGGAAGCTAGAGTAAGTAGTTCGCCAGTTAATAGTTTGCGCAACGTTGT
TGCCATTGCTACAGGCATCGTGGTGTCACGCTCGTCGTTTGGTATGGCTTCATTCAGCTCCGGTTCCCAA
CGATCAAGGCGAGTTACATGATCCCCCATGTTGTGCAAAAAAGCGGTTAGCTCCTTCGGTCCTCCGATCG
TTGTCAGAAGTAAGTTGGCCGCAGTGTTATCACTCATGGTTATGGCAGCACTGCATAATTCTCTTACTGT
CATGCCATCCGTAAGATGCTTTTCTGTGACTGGTGAGTACTCAACCAAGTCATTCTGAGAATAGTGTATG
CGGCGACCGAGTTGCTCTTGCCCGGCGTCAATACGGGATAATACCGCGCCACATAGCAGAACTTTAAAAG
TGCTCATCATTGGAAAACGTTCTTCGGGGCGAAAACTCTCAAGGATCTTACCGCTGTTGAGATCCAGTTC
GATGTAACCCACTCGTGCACCCAACTGATCTTCAGCATCTTTTACTTTCACCAGCGTTTCTGGGTGAGCA
AAAACAGGAAGGCAAAATGCCGCAAAAAAGGGAATAAGGGCGACACGGAAATGTTGAATACTCATACTCT
TCCTTTTTCAATATTATTGAAGCATTTATCAGGGTTATTGTCTCATGAGCGGATACATATTTGAATGTAT
TTAGAAAAATAAACAAATAGGGGTTCCGCGCACATTTCCCCGAAAAGTGCCACCTGACGTCTAAGAAACC
ATTATTATCATGACATTAACCTATAAAAATAGGCGTATCACGAGGCCCTTTCGTCTCGCGCGTTTCGGTG
ATGACGGTGAAAACCTCTGACACATGCAGCTCCCGGAGACGGTCACAGCTTGTCTGTAAGCGGATGCCGG
GAGCAGACAAGCCCGTCAGGGCGCGTCAGCGGGTGTTGGCGGGTGTCGGGGCTGGCTTAACTATGCGGCA
TCAGAGCAGATTGTACTGAGAGTGCACCATATGCGGTGTGAAATACCGCACAGATGCGTAAGGAGAAAAT
ACCGCATCAGGCGCCATTCGCCATTCAGGCTGCGCAACTGTTGGGAAGGGCGATCGGTGCGGGCCTCTTC
GCTATTACGCCAGAATTCGCCCTTTGCTTTCTCTGACCAGCATTCTCTCCCCTGGGCCTGTGCCGCTTTC
TGTCTGCAGCTTGTGGCCTGGGTCACCTCTACGGCTGGCCCAGATCCTTCCCTGCCGCCTCCTTCAGGTT
CCGTCTTCCTCCACTCCCTCTTCCCCTTGCTCTCTGCTGTGTTGCTGCCCAAGGATGCTCTTTCCGGAGC
ACTTCCTTCTCGGCGCTGCACCACGTGATGTCCTCTGAGCGGATCCTCCCCGTGTCTGGGTCCTCTCCGG
GCATCTCTCCTCCCTCACCCAACCCCATGCCGTCTTCACTCGCTGGGTTCCCTTTTCCTTCTCCTTCTGG
GGCCTGTGCCATCTCTCGTTTCTTAGGATGGCCTTCTCCGACGGATGTCTCCCTTGCGTCCCGCCTCCCC
TTCTTGTAGGCCTGCATCATCACCGTTTTTCTGGACAACCCCAAAGTACCCCGTCTCCCTGGCTTTAGCC
ACCTCTCCATCCTCTTGCTTTCTTTGCCTGGACACCCCGTTCTCCTGTGGATTCGGGTCACCTCTCACTC
CTTTCATTTGGGCAGCTCCCCTACCCCCCTTACCTCTCTAGTCTGTGCTAGCTCTTCCAGCCCCCTGTCA
TGGCATCTTCCAGGGGTCCGAGAGCTCAGCTAGTCTTCTTCCTCCAACCCGGGCCCCTATGTCCACTTCA
GGACAGCATGTTTGCTGCCTCCAGGGATCCTGTGTCCCCGAGCTGGGACCACCTTATATTCCCAGGGCCG
GTTAATGTGGCTCTGGTTCTGGGTACTTTTATCTGTCCCCTCCACCCCACAGTGGGGCAAGCTTCTTACC
CTTCTCCCAGCGGCCGCATAACTTCGTATAGCATACATTATACGAAGTTATCTGACCTCTTCTCTTCCTC
CCACAGGGCCTCGAGAGATCTGGCAGCGGAGAGGGCAGAGGAAGTCTTCTAACATGCGGTGACGTGGAGG
AGAATCCCGGCCCTAGGATTGAACAAGATGGATTGCACGCAGGTTCTCCGGCCGCTTGGGTGGAGAGGCT
ATTCGGCTATGACTGGGCACAACAGACAATCGGCTGCTCTGATGCCGCCGTGTTCCGGCTGTCAGCGCAG
GGGCGCCCGGTTCTTTTTGTCAAGACCGACCTGTCCGGTGCCCTGAATGAACTGCAGGACGAGGCAGCGC
GGCTATCGTGGCTGGCCACGACGGGCGTTCCTTGCGCAGCTGTGCTCGACGTTGTCACTGAAGCGGGAAG
GGACTGGCTGCTATTGGGCGAAGTGCCGGGGCAGGATCTCCTGTCATCTCACCTTGCTCCTGCCGAGAAA
GTATCCATCATGGCTGATGCAATGCGGCGGCTGCATACGCTTGATCCGGCTACCTGCCCATTCGACCACC
AAGCGAAACATCGCATCGAGCGAGCACGTACTCGGATGGAAGCCGGTCTTGTCGATCAGGATGATCTGGA
CGAAGAGCATCAGGGGCTCGCGCCAGCCGAACTGTTCGCCAGGCTCAAGGCGCGCATGCCCGACGGCGAG
GATCTCGTCGTGACCCATGGCGATGCCTGCTTGCCGAATATCATGGTGGAAAATGGCCGCTTTTCTGGAT
TCATCGACTGTGGCCGGCTGGGTGTGGCGGACCGCTATCAGGACATAGCGTTGGCTACCCGTGATATTGC
TGAAGAGCTTGGCGGCGAATGGGCTGACCGCTTCCTCGTGCTTTACGGTATCGCCGCTCCCGATTCGCAG
CGCATCGCCTTCTATCGCCTTCTTGACGAGTTCTTCTAAAAACCTGTGCCTTCTAGTTGCCAGCCATCTG
TTGTTTGCCCCTCCCCCGTGCCTTCCTTGACCCTGGAAGGTGCCACTCCCACTGTCCTTTCCTAATAAAA
TGAGGAAATTGCATCGCATTGTCTGAGTAGGTGTCATTCTATTCTGGGGGGTGGGGTGGGGCAGGACAGC
AAGGGGGAGGATTGGGAAGACAATAGCAGGCATGCTGGGGATGCGGTGGGCTCTATGGATGCATGATCTG
CGATCGCTCCGGTGCCCGTCAGTGGGCAGAGCGCACATCGCCCACAGTCCCCGAGAAGTTGGGGGGAGGG
GTCGGCAATTGAACCGGTGCCTAGAGAAGGTGGCGCGGGGTAAACTGGGAAAGTGATGTCGTGTACTGGC
TCCGCCTTTTTCCCGAGGGTGGGGGAGAACCGTATATAAGTGCAGTAGTCGCCGTGAACGTTCTTTTTCG
CAACGGGTTTGCCGCCAGAACACAGCTGAAGCTTCGAGGGGCTCGCATCTCTCCTTCACGCGCCCGCCGC
CCTACCTGAGGCCGCCATCCACGCCGGTTGAGTCGCGTTCTGCCGCCTCCCGCCTGTGGTGCCTCCTGAA
CTGCGTCCGCCGTCTAGGTAAGTTTAAAGCTCAGGTCGAGACCGGGCCTTTGTCCGGCGCTCCCTTGGAG
CCTACCTAGACTCAGCCGGCTCTCCACGCTTTGCCTGACCCTGCTTGCTCAACTCTACGTCTTTGTTTCG
TTTTCTGTTCTGCGCCGTTACAGATCCAAGCTGTGACCGGCGCCTACGCTAGCGCTACCGGTCGCCACCA
TGGTGAGCAAGGGCGAGGAGGATAACATGGCCATCATCAAGGAGTTCATGCGCTTCAAGGTGCACATGGA
GGGCTCCGTGAACGGCCACGAGTTCGAGATCGAGGGCGAGGGCGAGGGCCGCCCCTACGAGGGCACCCAG
ACCGCCAAGCTGAAGGTGACCAAGGGTGGCCCCCTGCCCTTCGCCTGGGACATCCTGTCCCCTCAGTTCA
TGTACGGCTCCAAGGCCTACGTGAAGCACCCCGCCGACATCCCCGACTACTTGAAGCTGTCCTTCCCCGA
GGGCTTCAAGTGGGAGCGCGTGATGAACTTCGAGGACGGCGGCGTGGTGACCGTGACCCAGGACTCCTCC
CTGCAGGACGGCGAGTTCATCTACAAGGTGAAGCTGCGCGGCACCAACTTCCCCTCCGACGGCCCCGTAA
TGCAGAAGAAGACCATGGGCTGGGAGGCCTCCTCCGAGCGGATGTACCCCGAGGACGGCGCCCTGAAGGG
CGAGATCAAGCAGAGGCTGAAGCTGAAGGACGGCGGCCACTACGACGCTGAGGTCAAGACCACCTACAAG
GCCAAGAAGCCCGTGCAGCTGCCCGGCGCCTACAACGTCAACATCAAGTTGGACATCACCTCCCACAACG
AGGACTACACCATCGTGGAACAGTACGAACGCGCCGAGGGCCGCCACTCCACCGGCGGCATGGACGAGTA
AGGTACCATACTCGTATAGCATACATTATACGAAGTTATAAACCCGCTGATCAGCCTCGACTGTGCCTTC
TAGTTGCCAGCCATCTGTTGTTTGCCCCTCCCCCGTGCCTTCCTTGACCCTGGAAGGTGCCACTCCCACT
GTCCTTTCCTAATAAAATGAGGAAATTGCATCGCATTGTCTGAGTAGGTGTCATTCTATTCTGGGGGGTG
GGGTGGGGCAGGACAGCAAGGGGGAGGATTGGGAAGACAATAGCAGGCATGCTGGGGATGCGGTGGGCTC
TATGGGTCTCGGGAGGTGGTCCCTGCAGTTACGCCAATGATAACCCCCGCCAGAAAAATCTTAGTAGCCT
TCCCTTTTTGTTTTCCGTGCCCCAACTCGGCGGATTGACTCGGCCCCTTCCGGAAACACCCGAATCAACT
TCTAGTCAAATTATTGTTCACGCCGCAATGACCCACCCCTGGCCCGCGTCTGTGGAACTGACCCCTGGTG
TACAGGAGAGTTCGCTGCTGAAAGTGGTCCCAAAGGGGTACTAGTTTTTAAGCTCCCAACTCCCCCTCCC
CCAGCGTCTGGAGGATTCCACACCCTCGCACCGCAGGGGCGAGGAAGTGGGCGGAGTCCGGTTTTGGCGC
CAGCCGCTGAGGCTGCCAAGCAGAAAAGCCACCGCTGAGGAGACTCCGGTCACTGTCCTCGCCCCGCCTC
CCCCTTCCCTCCCCTTGGGGACCACCGGGCGCCACGCCGCGAACGGTAAGTGCCGCGGTCGTCGGCGCCT
CCGCCCTCCCCCTAGGGCCCCAATTCCCAGCGGGCGCGGCGCGCGGCCCCTCCCCCCGCCGGGCGCGCGC
CCGCTGCCCCGCCCTTCGTGGCCGCCCGGCGTGGGCGGTGCCACCCCTCCCCCCGGCGGCCCCGCGCGCA
GCTCCCGGCTCCCTCCCCCTTCGGATGTGGCTTGAGCTTTTGATACCGCGGGCAGAGCTCGTTTAGTCCG
GTTTCCCTTCGCACCCGCACCGCGGCTTCGAGACCGTGACCTACATGCTCGAAGGGCGTATGCGCCACGA
AGACCACCTCGGCAATCGCGGCCTGCTCAAGCACCATGGTCTCCAAGGGTGAGGAACTGATCAAAGAAAA
TATGCATATGAAGCTGTACATGGAGGGGACCGTGGATAACCACCACTTCAAGTGTACTAGTGAGGGCGAA
GGCAAACCATATGAAGGTACGCAGACAATGAGAATCAAGGTTGTTGAAGGCGGACCACTGCCTTTTGCCT
TTGACATTCTTGCTACCAGTTTCCTTTACGGTTCAAAAACCTTTATAAACCACACACAGGGGATCCCTGA
TTTCTTCAAGCAGAGCTTTCCTGAAGGGTTTACTTGGGAGAGAGTGACTACGTATGAGGACGGCGGTGTC
CTGACAGCCACCCAGGATACATCACTTCAGGACGGCTGTCTTATTTATAATGTGAAGATCAGAGGCGTGA
ATTTCACTTCCAACGGCCCCGTGATGCAGAAAAAAACACTCGGCTGGGAGGCCTTTACGGAAACACTTTA
TCCAGCTGATGGCGGTCTGGAGGGAAGAAACGACATGGCTTTGAAGCTGGTGGGGGGAAGTCATCTGATT
GCCAACGCCAAGACAACTTACCGGTCTAAAAAACCGGCCAAGAATCTGAAAATGCCTGGCGTCTACTATG
TCGACTATCGCCTGGAACGGATCAAGGAGGCTAATAACGAGACTTACGTGGAGCAGCATGAGGTCGCTGT
CGCAAGATACTGTGATCTTCCTAGCAAACTTGGCCATAAGCTGAACTAATAATAGCAAACTGGGGCACAA
GCCCCTCACAGCCGGATATCAAGCTTATCGGTAAGCTCACCTATTAGCGGCTAAGGGGATCCAATCAACC
TCTGGATTACAAAATTTGTGAAAGATTGACTGGTATTCTTAACTATGTTGCTCCTTTTACGCTATGTGGA
TACGCTGCTTTAATGCCTTTGTATCATGCTATTGCTTCCCGTATGGCTTTCATTTTCTCCTCCTTGTATA
AATCCTGGTTGCTGTCTCTTTATGAGGAGTTGTGGCCCGTTGTCAGGCAACGTGGCGTGGTGTGCACTGT
GTTTGCTGACGCAACCCCCACTGGTTGGGGCATTGCCACCACCTGTCAGCTCCTTTCCGGGACTTTCGCT
TTCCCCCTCCCTATTGCCACGGCGGAACTCATCGCCGCCTGCCTTGCCCGCTGCTGGACAGGGGCTCGGC
TGTTGGGCACTGACAATTCCGTGGTGTTGTCGGGGAAATCATCGTCCTTTCCTTGGCTGCTCGCCTGTGT
TGCCACCTGGATTCTGCGCGGGACGTCCTTCTGCTACGTCCCTTCGGCCCTCAATCCAGCGGACCTTCCT
TCCCGCGGCCTGCTGCCGGCTCTGCGGCCTCTTCCGCGTCTTCGCCTTCGCCCTCAGACGAGTCGGATCT
CCCTTTGGGCCGCCTCCCCGCGATCCAGACATGATAAGATACATTGATGAGTTTGGACAAACCACAACTA
GAATGCAGTGAAAAAAATGCTTTATTTGTGAAATTTGTGATGCTATTGCTTTATTTGTAACCATTATAAG
CTGCAATAAACGGTACCAGAGGTTAACAACAACCTGCAGGAATCTAGTTATTAATAGTAATCAATTACGG
GGTCATTAGTTCATAGCCCATATATGGAGTTCCGCGTTACATAACTTACGGTAAATGGCCCGCCTGGCTG
ACCGCCCAACGACCCCCGCCCATTGACGTCAATAATGACGTATGTTCCCATAGTAACGCCAATAGGGACT
TTCCATTGACGTCAATGGGTGGAGTATTTACGGTAAACTGCCCACTTGGCAGTACATCAAGTGTATCATA
TGCCAAGTACGCCCCCTATTGACGTCAATGACGGTAAATGGCCCGCCTGGCATTATGCCCAGTACATGAC
CTTATGGGACTTTCCTACTTGGCAGTACATCTACGTATTAGTCATCGCTATTACCATGGTCGAGGTGAGC
CCCACGTTCTGCTTCACTCTCCCCATCTCCCCCCCCTCCCCACCCCCAATTTTGTATTTATTTATTTTTT
AATTATTTTGTGCAGCGATGGGGGCGGGGGGGGGGGGGGGCGCGCGCCAGGSGGGGSGGGGSGGGGSGAG
GGGGGGGGSGGGGSGAGGSGGAGAGGTGCGGCGGCAGCCAATCAGAGCGGCGCGCTCCGAAAGTTTCCTT
TTATGGCGAGGCGGCGGCGGCGGCGGCCCTATAAAAAGCGAAGCGCGCGGCGGGCGGGAGTCGCTGCGCG
CTGCCTTCGCCCCGTGCCCCGCTCCGCCGCCGCCTCGCGCCGCCCGCCCCGGCTCTGACTGACCGCGTTA
CTCCCACAGGTGAGCGGGCGGGACGGCCCTTCTCCTCCGGGCTGTAATTAGCGCTTGGTTTAATGACGGC
TTGTTTCTTTTCTGTGGCTGCGTGAAAGCCTTGAGGGGCTCCGGGAGGGCCCTTTGTGCGGGGGGAGCGG
CTCGGGGGGTGCGTGCGTGTGTGTGTGCGTGGGGAGCGCCGCGTGCGGCTCCGCGCTGCCCGGCGGCTGT
GAGCGCTGCGGGCGCGGCGCGGGGCTTTGTGCGCTCCGCAGTGTGCGCGAGGGGAGCGCGGCCGGGGGCG
GTGCCCCGCGGTGCGGGGGGGGCTGCGAGGGGAACAAAGGCTGCGTGCGGGGTGTGTGCGTGGGGGGGTG
AGCAGGGGGTGTGGGCGCGTCGGTCGGGCTGCAACCCCCCCTGCACCCCCCTCCCCGAGTTGCTGAGCAC
GGCCCGGCTTCGGGTGCGGGGCTCCGTACGGGGCGTGGCGCGGGGCTCGCCGTGCCGTGCGGGGGGTGGC
GGCAGGKGGGGGTGCCGGGCGGGGCGGGGCCGCCYCGGGCCGGGGRGGGCTCGGGGGRGGGGCGCGGCGG
CCCCCGGAGCGCCGGCGGCTGTCGAGGCGCGGCGAGCCGCAGCCATTGCCTTTTATGGTAATCGTGCGAG
AGGGCGCAGGGACTTCCTTTGTCCCAAATCTGTGCGGAGCCGAAATCTGGGAGGCGCCGCCGCACCCCCT
CTAGCGGGCGCGGGGCGAAGCGGTGCGGCGCCGGCAGGAAGGAAATGGGCGGGGAGGGCCTTCGTGCGTC
GCCGCGCCGCCGTCCCCTTCTCCCTCTCCAGCCTCGGGGCTGTCCGCGGGGGGACGGCTGCCTTCGGGGG
GGACGGGGCAGGGCGGGGTTCGGCTTCTGGCGTGTGACCGGCGGCTCTAGAGCCTCTGCTAACCATGTTC
ATGCCTTCTTCTTTTTCCTACAGCTCCTGGGCAACGTGCTGGTTATTGTGCTGTCTCATCATTTTGGCAA
AGAATTGATTTGATACCGCGGGCAGAGCTCGTTTAGTCACCATGGGCCCTAGCGCCTTCAGCTACGTGCG
CTTTAGCAGCGGCAAGCAGGCCAAGGGCAGCTCTGAACACAGACAGAGAGCCATGCTGGGACAGTGGCTG
GAACAGCACCCTAGCTTCACACTGAGTGATCTGCGGTTCGAGGACCTGGGCAGAAGCGGATTCAGCGGCG
AGCACCTGGATCACGGCCTGGGCCAGCTGCTGGCTGCTATCGACAGCGGCGCCATCAAGAGCGGAGATGT
GATCCTGGTCGAGGCCGTGGACAGAATCGGCAGACTGGAGCCTCTGGAAATGCTGCCTCTGTTCTCCAGA
ATCGTGAAGGCCGGCGTGTCCGTTATCACCCTGGAAGATGGCCACGTTTACGACCGGAGCTCCGTGAACG
AGACATCTCTGTTTCTGCTGGTGGCCAAAATCCAGCAGGCCCACGAGTACTCTAATAGACTGTCTCGAAG
AATCAACGCCTCTTACACCGCTCGGAGAGAAAAAGCTAAAGCAGGCCTGGGCATCAAGAGAGAGACACCT
GTGTGGCTGACCACAGACGGCCAACTGGTGCCTCACGTGGCCCCTCACATCGCCCAGGCTTTTCAGGACT
ACGCCGATGGCCTGGGAGAGAGAAGGATTTGTAGAAAGCTGCGGGAGAGCGGCCTGGAAGAATTCTCCAA
GACCAACGCCACCACCGTGCGGAGATGGCTGAAGAACCGGACCGCCATTGGATATTGGAACGACATCCCT
GATGTGTACCCTCATGTCGTGGACCCTGCTCTGTTCTACCAGGTGCAGCAGCGCCTGGACGCCCCTAAGG
TGGACAGAGCCAAGCCCAGCGCTCACTACCTGACAGGCCTCGTGAAGTGCGCCGTGTGCGGCAGAAACTA
CAACTACAAACAGCGGAAGCACACCGACCCCGCTATGCTGTGCACCAGCAGAGCCAGACTGGCCGGGGAA
GGCTGCAGCAATAGCAAGACATACCCCGTGATAGTTCTGGACCAGGTGCGGAAGCTGACCAGCCTGCCGT
TCCTGCAACACGCCATGGAATCCGCCTCATCTCAGGCCGACCCAAGCAGCCAGAGACTGGCCGTGATCGA
CGGCGAAATCGGCGAGCTGTCCAGAAAGATCAGCGAGGCCACAAAGGCCCTGCTGGTGCTGGGCTTCACC
CCTGAGATCCAGGAGAGCCTGGAACAGCTCAAGACCGCCAGAGAAGCCCTGGAGGAAGAAAGAGCCACCC
TGCTGCTGCCTCAGGCCGAGAAGCTGACAACAGCTCAGCTGGAGGCCTTCAGCAACGGCCTGCTGGACGA
CGAGCCCATGAAGCTCAACCACGTGCTTCAGACCGCCGGCTACAGCATGGTGGTGCACCCCGACGGCTCT
ATCGACGTGGATGGAAAAAGATTCGTGTACGAGGGCGCTAGCCGGAAAGAGAAAGTGTACAAGCTGAGAC
TGATCGGCGAGGATAAGCAGTGGAGCCTGCCCATCCTGACCCCACAGATGGCCACTTACAAGTCCCTGTT
CATGGCCGCTGTGCGGCTGCCTGGCGACCCCAGCGAGGAAGAGCTGAGACGGTTCGAGGAAGCCAAGCAC
AGCGAGCGGGGTGGTAAAAGGCCGGCGGCCACGAAAAAGGCCGGCCAGGCAAAAAAGAAAAAGTAATAAT
TCTAGAGTCGGGGCGGCCGGCCGCTTCGAGCAGACATGATAAGATACATTGATGAGTTTGGACAAACCAC
AACTAGAATGCAGTGAAAAAAATGCTTTATTTGTGAAATTTGTGATGCTATTGCTTTATTTGTAACCATT
ATAAGCTGCAATAAACAAGTTAACAACAACAATTGCATTCATTTTATGTTTCAGGTTCAGGGGGAGGTGT
GGGAGGTTTTTTAAAGCAAGTAAAACCTCTACAAATGTGGTAAAATCGATAAGGATCCGTCGACCGGGTA
CCAGAGTAATTCAACC
Features (pLannotate 1.2.2; 28 found; start..end, strand, type, name):
     22..858     +  misc_feature   HA-R: right homology arm from the adeno-associated virus integration site (AAVS1) within intron 1 of the human PPP1R12C gene
    870..923     -  CDS            lacI (fragment): lac repressor; lacI; The lac repressor binds to the lac operator to inhibit transcription in E. coli. This inhibition can be relieved by adding lactose or isopropyl-β-D-thiogalactopyranoside (IPTG).
   1106..1694    -  rep_origin     ori: high-copy-number ColE1/pMB1/pBR322/pUC origin of replication
   1865..2725    -  CDS            AmpR: β-lactamase; bla; confers resistance to ampicillin, carbenicillin, and related antibiotics
   2726..2830    -  promoter       AmpR promoter: bla
   2925..2960    +  CDS            rop (fragment): Rop protein, which maintains plasmids at low copy number; rop
   3062..3161    +  misc_feature   bom (fragment): basis of mobility region from pBR322
   3167..3233    -  CDS            lacZα (fragment): LacZα fragment of β-galactosidase; lacZ fragment
   3245..4048    +  misc_feature   HA-L: left homology arm from the adeno-associated virus integration site (AAVS1) within intron 1 of the human PPP1R12C gene
   4078..4111    +  protein_bind   loxP: Cre-mediated recombination occurs in the 8-bp core sequence (GCATACAT). Cre recombinase
   4112..4137    +  misc_feature   SA: splice acceptor site
   4217..5007    +  CDS            NeoR/KanR (fragment): aminoglycoside phosphotransferase from Tn5; aph(3')-II (or nptII); confers resistance to neomycin, kanamycin, and G418 (Geneticin®)
   5014..5238    +  polyA_signal   bGH poly(A) signal: bovine growth hormone polyadenylation signal
   5274..5485    +  promoter       EF-1α core promoter: core promoter for human elongation factor EF-1α
   5498..5766    +  LTR            5' LTR (truncated): truncated 5' long terminal repeat (LTR) from human T-cell leukemia virus (HTLV) type 1
   5810..6508    +  CDS            mCherry: mCherry is a basic (constitutively fluorescent) red fluorescent protein published in 2004, derived from Discosoma sp.. It is reported to be a very rapidly-maturing monomer with low acid sensitivity.
   6522..6549    +  protein_bind   loxP (fragment): Cre-mediated recombination occurs in the 8-bp core sequence (GCATACAT). Cre recombinase
   6571..6795    +  polyA_signal   bGH poly(A) signal: bovine growth hormone polyadenylation signal
   7501..7522    -  protein_bind   attB (fragment): attB site for the φC31 integrase (Groth et al., 2000) phage φC31 integrase
   7596..8306    +  CDS            mTagBFP2: mTagBFP2 is a basic (constitutively fluorescent) blue fluorescent protein published in 2011, derived from Entacmaea quadricolor. It is reported to be a very rapidly-maturing monomer with very low acid sensitivity.
   8393..8981    +  misc_feature   WPRE: woodchuck hepatitis virus posttranscriptional regulatory element
   8982..9111    -  polyA_signal   SV40 poly(A) signal: SV40 polyadenylation signal
   9205..9508    +  enhancer       CMV enhancer: human cytomegalovirus immediate early enhancer
   9510..9786    +  promoter       chicken β-actin promoter: No description available
   9787..10803   +  intron         chimeric intron: chimera between introns from chicken β-actin and rabbit β-globin
  12476..12523   +  CDS            nucleoplasmin NLS: bipartite nuclear localization signal from nucleoplasmin
  12570..12691   -  polyA_signal   SV40 poly(A) signal: SV40 polyadenylation signal
  12714..12782   -  CDS            large T antigen (fragment): large T antigen from SV40 (simian virus 40)
