[The description below was written by a language model from this plasmid's Addgene catalogue record and pLannotate feature annotations shown in this document.]
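Description:
AAVS1-SA-CAG-Pa01-BFP is a 12.8 kb mammalian expression and genome-targeting donor plasmid, built by Gibson cloning on the AAVS1_Puro_PGK1_3xFLAG_Twin_Strep backbone. It installs a Perturb-seq landing pad at the human AAVS1 safe-harbour locus in intron 1 of PPP1R12C. It is maintained in E. coli through a high-copy ColE1/pUC-type origin and an ampicillin resistance gene. Small annotated fragments of lacI, rop, bom and lacZα are backbone remnants.

The payload lies between the left and right AAVS1 homology arms, which direct homology-dependent insertion. Just inside the left arm are a loxP site, a splice acceptor and a NeoR/KanR coding fragment with a bGH polyadenylation signal. This promoter-trap layout would let the resistance gene be expressed from the endogenous PPP1R12C transcript after correct targeting. Next comes an EF-1α core promoter/HTLV element driving mCherry, followed by a partial loxP annotation and a second bGH poly(A). These sites suggest that the selection and mCherry segment could be removed by Cre, although the record does not say so.

Downstream, a short match to a φC31-type attB site lies just before an mTagBFP2 coding sequence, which is followed by WPRE and an SV40 poly(A). The attB match may mark the recombinase attachment site of the landing pad, but the table does not identify it as such, and no promoter is annotated directly upstream of BFP. The catalogue lists BFP as the selectable marker.

A CAG promoter (CMV enhancer, chicken β-actin promoter, chimeric intron) precedes an unannotated stretch of about 1.7 kb that ends in a nucleoplasmin NLS and an SV40 poly(A). This stretch presumably encodes the human codon-optimised Pa01 recombinase named as the insert. According to the record, donor constructs carrying transcription factor perturbations are later recombined into this pad, in work on Perturb-seq in differentiating human pluripotent stem cells.
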