Addgene plasmid #234142: AAVS1-SA-CAG-Pa01-BFP
Purpose: Perturb Seq landing pad with Pa01 recombinase at the AAVS1 loci
Depositing lab: Gary Hon. Depositing organization: University of Texas Southwestern Medical Center. Publication: Benchmarking and optimizing Perturb-seq in differentiating human pluripotent stem cells. Sivakumar S, Wang Y, Goetsch SC, Pandit V, Wang L, Zhao H, Sundarrajan A, Armendariz D, Takeuchi C, Deng M, Nzima M, Chen WC, Dederich AE, El Hayek L, Gao T, Gogate A, Kaur K, Kim HB, McCoy MK, Niederstrasser H, Oura S, Pinzon-Arteaga CA, Sanghvi M, Schmitz DA, Yu L, Zhang Y, Zhou Q, Kraus WL, Xu L, Wu J, Posner BA, Chahrour MH, Hon GC, Munshi NV. Stem Cell Reports. 2025 Dec 9;20(12):102713. doi: 10.1016/j.stemcr.2025.102713. Epub 2025 Nov 13. PubMed 41237780.
Backbone
  Vector backbone: AAVS1_Puro_PGK1_3xFLAG_Twin_Strep
  Vector type: Mammalian Expression
  Selectable markers: BFP
Growth in bacteria
  Bacterial resistance: Ampicillin, 100 μg/mL
  Growth temperature: 37°C
  Growth strain: NEB Stable
  Copy number: High Copy
Gene/Insert
  Gene/Insert name: Pa01
  gRNA/shRNA sequence: Transcription factors after donor recombination
  Species: sourced from various phage and bacterial genomes, human codon-optomized
  Promoter: CAG
  Cloning method: Gibson Cloning
  Sequencing primers: 5′ N/A; 3′ N/A
Terms and licenses: Academic/Nonprofit Terms; Industry Terms: Not Available to Industry
Depositor comments: Please visit https://doi.org/10.1101/2025.01.21.633969 for the bioRxiv preprint and find the full Perturb-seq protocol on Protocols.io: https://www.protocols.io/view/experimental-procedures-for-tf-perturb-seq-ut-sout-14egn635pl5d/v1.
How to cite: AAVS1-SA-CAG-Pa01-BFP was a gift from Gary Hon (Addgene plasmid # 234142 ; http://n2t.net/addgene:234142 ; RRID:Addgene_234142)
